Addgene plasmid #76465: PAK1 gRNA (BRDN0001147867)
Purpose: 3rd generation lentiviral gRNA plasmid targeting human PAK1
Depositing lab: John Doench & David Root. Depositing organization: Broad Institute. Publication: Optimized sgRNA design to maximize activity and minimize off-target effects of CRISPR-Cas9. Doench JG, Fusi N, Sullender M, Hegde M, Vaimberg EW, Donovan KF, Smith I, Tothova Z, Wilen C, Orchard R, Virgin HW, Listgarten J, Root DE. Nat Biotechnol. 2016 Jan 18. doi: 10.1038/nbt.3437. PubMed 26780180.
Backbone
  Vector backbone: lentiGuide-Puro
  Backbone manufacturer: Zhang Lab (Addgene plasmid # 52963)
  Vector type: Mammalian Expression, Lentiviral, CRISPR
  Selectable markers: Puromycin
Growth in bacteria
  Bacterial resistance: Ampicillin, 100 μg/mL
  Growth temperature: 37°C
  Growth strain: DH5alpha
  Copy number: High Copy
Gene/Insert
  Gene/Insert name: PAK1 (alt names: PAK1; NM_001128620.1)
  gRNA/shRNA sequence: ATCCTAAGAAGAAATATACA
  Species: H. sapiens (human)
  Entrez Gene: PAK1 (a.k.a. IDDMSSD, PAKalpha, alpha-PAK, p65-PAK)
  Promoter: hU6
  Cloning method: Unknown
  Sequencing primers: 5′ U6-F; 3′ pS2-R
Terms and licenses: Academic/Nonprofit Terms; Industry Terms: Not Available to Industry
Depositor comments: The gRNA was designed to target the following Genbank reference sequence(s): NM_001128620.1,NM_002576.4. Note that this plasmid does NOT contain Cas9. It should be used in conjunction with lentiCas9-Blast (Addgene #52962) or otherwise with cell lines already expressing Cas9. Browse the full kinome gRNA library at http://www.addgene.org/pooled-library/broadgpp-human-kinome/ or visit http://www.broadinstitute.org/rnai/public/ for detailed protocols and information.
How to cite: PAK1 gRNA (BRDN0001147867) was a gift from John Doench & David Root (Addgene plasmid # 76465 ; http://n2t.net/addgene:76465 ; RRID:Addgene_76465)
