[The description below was written by a language model from this plasmid's Addgene catalogue record and pLannotate feature annotations shown in this document.]
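Description:
PAK1 gRNA (BRDN0001147867) is a third-generation lentiviral CRISPR guide plasmid built on the lentiGuide-Puro backbone, carrying a single guide RNA directed against human PAK1, a p21-activated kinase. It belongs to a human kinome gRNA collection, and the guide was designed against two PAK1 reference transcripts. In bacteria the 8.3 kb plasmid is maintained by a high-copy ColE1/pUC-type origin and selected with ampicillin through the β-lactamase gene. An f1 origin, an SV40 origin and residual lac, T7 and T3 elements remain from the parental cloning vector.

The lentiviral transfer cassette begins with an RSV promoter fused to a truncated HIV-1 5' LTR, which makes genomic RNA production in packaging cells independent of Tat. This is followed by the Ψ packaging signal with a partial gag sequence and the Rev response element for nuclear export of the unspliced genome. Inside the provirus, a human U6 RNA polymerase III promoter drives the PAK1 spacer joined to the Streptococcus pyogenes Cas9 gRNA scaffold, followed by a cPPT/CTS element that aids nuclear import. A separate EF-1α core promoter with its intron A expresses puromycin N-acetyltransferase so that transduced mammalian cells can be selected. A WPRE enhances transcript expression, and the ΔU3 3' LTR makes the integrated vector self-inactivating.

The plasmid does not encode Cas9. It is meant to be used with a separate Cas9 lentiviral vector or in cells that already express Cas9, where it directs cleavage at the PAK1 locus for gene knockout and loss-of-function studies.
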