Features (pLannotate 1.2.2; 29 found; start..end, strand, type, name):
     14..80      +  CDS            small t antigen (fragment): SV40 (simian virus 40) small t antigen
    106..317     +  promoter       EF-1α core promoter: core promoter for human elongation factor EF-1α
    318..1256    +  intron         EF-1α intron A: intron upstream of the start codon of human EF-1α
   1278..1877    +  CDS            PuroR (fragment): puromycin N-acetyltransferase; pac from Streptomyces; confers resistance to puromycin
   1893..2481    +  misc_feature   WPRE: woodchuck hepatitis virus posttranscriptional regulatory element
   2532..2551    +  misc_feature   cPPT/CTS (fragment): central polypurine tract and central termination sequence of HIV-1
   2553..2786    +  LTR            3' LTR (ΔU3): self-inactivating 3' long terminal repeat (LTR) from HIV-1
   2864..2985    +  polyA_signal   SV40 poly(A) signal: SV40 polyadenylation signal
   3025..3160    +  rep_origin     SV40 ori: SV40 origin of replication
   3181..3199    -  promoter       T7 promoter: promoter for bacteriophage T7 RNA polymerase
   3207..3362    +  CDS            lacZα (fragment): LacZα fragment of β-galactosidase; lacZ fragment
   3367..3795    +  rep_origin     f1 ori (sequence partly withheld): f1 bacteriophage origin of replication; arrow indicates direction of (+) strand synthesis
   3848..3952    +  promoter       AmpR promoter: bla
   3953..4813    +  CDS            AmpR: β-lactamase; bla; confers resistance to ampicillin, carbenicillin, and related antibiotics
   4984..5572    +  rep_origin     ori: high-copy-number ColE1/pMB1/pBR322/pUC origin of replication
   5755..5847    +  CDS            lacI (fragment): lac repressor; lacI; The lac repressor binds to the lac operator to inhibit transcription in E. coli. This inhibition can be relieved by adding lactose or isopropyl-β-D-thiogalactopyranoside (IPTG).
   5860..5881    +  protein_bind   CAP binding site: CAP binding activates transcription in the presence of cAMP. E. coli catabolite activator protein
   5896..5926    +  promoter       lac promoter: promoter for the E. coli lac operon
   5934..5950    +  protein_bind   lac operator: The lac repressor binds to the lac operator to inhibit transcription in E. coli. This inhibition can be relieved by adding lactose or isopropyl-β-D-thiogalactopyranoside (IPTG). lac repressor encoded by lacI
   5995..6013    +  promoter       T3 promoter: promoter for bacteriophage T3 RNA polymerase
   6041..6267    +  promoter       RSV promoter: Rous sarcoma virus enhancer/promoter
   6268..6448    +  LTR            5' LTR (truncated): truncated 5' long terminal repeat (LTR) from HIV-1
   6495..6620    +  misc_feature   HIV-1 Ψ: packaging signal of human immunodeficiency virus type 1
   6604..6967    +  CDS            HIV-1 gag (fragment): gag protein from human immunodeficiency virus 1; gag
   7113..7346    +  misc_feature   RRE: The Rev response element (RRE) of HIV-1 allows for Rev-dependent mRNA export from the nucleus to the cytoplasm.
   7723..7749    +  CDS            Rev (fragment): human immunodeficiency virus 1 (HIV-1) Rev protein; rev; enhances nuclear export of unspliced and incompletely spliced viral mRNAs
   7753..7993    +  promoter       U6 promoter: RNA polymerase III promoter for human U6 snRNA
   8023..8098    +  misc_RNA       gRNA scaffold: guide RNA scaffold for the Streptococcus pyogenes CRISPR/Cas9 system
   8154..8271    +  misc_feature   cPPT/CTS: central polypurine tract and central termination sequence of HIV-1
>Addgene plasmid #76465 | PAK1 gRNA (BRDN0001147867) | addgene full sequence | sequence record 185890 | Addgene Assembled Sequence
CCCGGGTGCAAAGATGGATAAAGTTTTAAACAGAGAGGAATCTTTGCAGCTAATGGACCTTCTAGGTCTT
GAAAGGAGTGGGAATTGGCTCCGGTGCCCGTCAGTGGGCAGAGCGCACATCGCCCACAGTCCCCGAGAAG
TTGGGGGGAGGGGTCGGCAATTGATCCGGTGCCTAGAGAAGGTGGCGCGGGGTAAACTGGGAAAGTGATG
TCGTGTACTGGCTCCGCCTTTTTCCCGAGGGTGGGGGAGAACCGTATATAAGTGCAGTAGTCGCCGTGAA
CGTTCTTTTTCGCAACGGGTTTGCCGCCAGAACACAGGTAAGTGCCGTGTGTGGTTCCCGCGGGCCTGGC
CTCTTTACGGGTTATGGCCCTTGCGTGCCTTGAATTACTTCCACCTGGCTGCAGTACGTGATTCTTGATC
CCGAGCTTCGGGTTGGAAGTGGGTGGGAGAGTTCGAGGCCTTGCGCTTAAGGAGCCCCTTCGCCTCGTGC
TTGAGTTGAGGCCTGGCCTGGGCGCTGGGGCCGCCGCGTGCGAATCTGGTGGCACCTTCGCGCCTGTCTC
GCTGCTTTCGATAAGTCTCTAGCCATTTAAAATTTTTGATGACCTGCTGCGACGCTTTTTTTCTGGCAAG
ATAGTCTTGTAAATGCGGGCCAAGATCTGCACACTGGTATTTCGGTTTTTGGGGCCGCGGGCGGCGACGG
GGCCCGTGCGTCCCAGCGCACATGTTCGGCGAGGCGGGGCCTGCGAGCGCGGCCACCGAGAATCGGACGG
GGGTAGTCTCAAGCTGGCCGGCCTGCTCTGGTGCCTGGCCTCGCGCCGCCGTGTATCGCCCCGCCCTGGG
CGGCAAGGCTGGCCCGGTCGGCACCAGTTGCGTGAGCGGAAAGATGGCCGCTTCCCGGCCCTGCTGCAGG
GAGCTCAAAATGGAGGACGCGGCGCTCGGGAGAGCGGGCGGGTGAGTCACCCACACAAAGGAAAAGGGCC
TTTCCGTCCTCAGCCGTCGCTTCATGTGACTCCACGGAGTACCGGGCGCCGTCCAGGCACCTCGATTAGT
TCTCGAGCTTTTGGAGTACGTCGTCTTTAGGTTGGGGGGAGGGGTTTTATGCGATGGAGTTTCCCCACAC
TGAGTGGGTGGAGACTGAAGTTAGGCCAGCTTGGCACTTGATGTAATTCTCCTTGGAATTTGCCCTTTTT
GAGTTTGGATCTTGGTTCATTCTCAAGCCTCAGACAGTGGTTCAAAGTTTTTTTCTTCCATTTCAGGTGT
CGTGACGTACGGCCACCATGACCGAGTACAAGCCCACGGTGCGCCTCGCCACCCGCGACGACGTCCCCAG
GGCCGTACGCACCCTCGCCGCCGCGTTCGCCGACTACCCCGCCACGCGCCACACCGTCGATCCGGACCGC
CACATCGAGCGGGTCACCGAGCTGCAAGAACTCTTCCTCACGCGCGTCGGGCTCGACATCGGCAAGGTGT
GGGTCGCGGACGACGGCGCCGCCGTGGCGGTCTGGACCACGCCGGAGAGCGTCGAAGCGGGGGCGGTGTT
CGCCGAGATCGGCCCGCGCATGGCCGAGTTGAGCGGTTCCCGGCTGGCCGCGCAGCAACAGATGGAAGGC
CTCCTGGCGCCGCACCGGCCCAAGGAGCCCGCGTGGTTCCTGGCCACCGTCGGAGTCTCGCCCGACCACC
AGGGCAAGGGTCTGGGCAGCGCCGTCGTGCTCCCCGGAGTGGAGGCGGCCGAGCGCGCCGGGGTGCCCGC
CTTCCTGGAGACCTCCGCGCCCCGCAACCTCCCCTTCTACGAGCGGCTCGGCTTCACCGTCACCGCCGAC
GTCGAGGTGCCCGAAGGACCGCGCACCTGGTGCATGACCCGCAAGCCCGGTGCCTGAACGCGTTAAGTCG
ACAATCAACCTCTGGATTACAAAATTTGTGAAAGATTGACTGGTATTCTTAACTATGTTGCTCCTTTTAC
GCTATGTGGATACGCTGCTTTAATGCCTTTGTATCATGCTATTGCTTCCCGTATGGCTTTCATTTTCTCC
TCCTTGTATAAATCCTGGTTGCTGTCTCTTTATGAGGAGTTGTGGCCCGTTGTCAGGCAACGTGGCGTGG
TGTGCACTGTGTTTGCTGACGCAACCCCCACTGGTTGGGGCATTGCCACCACCTGTCAGCTCCTTTCCGG
GACTTTCGCTTTCCCCCTCCCTATTGCCACGGCGGAACTCATCGCCGCCTGCCTTGCCCGCTGCTGGACA
GGGGCTCGGCTGTTGGGCACTGACAATTCCGTGGTGTTGTCGGGGAAATCATCGTCCTTTCCTTGGCTGC
TCGCCTGTGTTGCCACCTGGATTCTGCGCGGGACGTCCTTCTGCTACGTCCCTTCGGCCCTCAATCCAGC
GGACCTTCCTTCCCGCGGCCTGCTGCCGGCTCTGCGGCCTCTTCCGCGTCTTCGCCTTCGCCCTCAGACG
AGTCGGATCTCCCTTTGGGCCGCCTCCCCGCGTCGACTTTAAGACCAATGACTTACAAGGCAGCTGTAGA
TCTTAGCCACTTTTTAAAAGAAAAGGGGGGACTGGAAGGGCTAATTCACTCCCAACGAAGACAAGATCTG
CTTTTTGCTTGTACTGGGTCTCTCTGGTTAGACCAGATCTGAGCCTGGGAGCTCTCTGGCTAACTAGGGA
ACCCACTGCTTAAGCCTCAATAAAGCTTGCCTTGAGTGCTTCAAGTAGTGTGTGCCCGTCTGTTGTGTGA
CTCTGGTAACTAGAGATCCCTCAGACCCTTTTAGTCAGTGTGGAAAATCTCTAGCAGTACGTATAGTAGT
TCATGTCATCTTATTATTCAGTATTTATAACTTGCAAAGAAATGAATATCAGAGAGTGAGAGGAACTTGT
TTATTGCAGCTTATAATGGTTACAAATAAAGCAATAGCATCACAAATTTCACAAATAAAGCATTTTTTTC
ACTGCATTCTAGTTGTGGTTTGTCCAAACTCATCAATGTATCTTATCATGTCTGGCTCTAGCTATCCCGC
CCCTAACTCCGCCCATCCCGCCCCTAACTCCGCCCAGTTCCGCCCATTCTCCGCCCCATGGCTGACTAAT
TTTTTTTATTTATGCAGAGGCCGAGGCCGCCTCGGCCTCTGAGCTATTCCAGAAGTAGTGAGGAGGCTTT
TTTGGAGGCCTAGGGACGTACCCAATTCGCCCTATAGTGAGTCGTATTACGCGCGCTCACTGGCCGTCGT
TTTACAACGTCGTGACTGGGAAAACCCTGGCGTTACCCAACTTAATCGCCTTGCAGCACATCCCCCTTTC
GCCAGCTGGCGTAATAGCGAAGAGGCCCGCACCGATCGCCCTTCCCAACAGTTGCGCAGCCTGAATGGCG
AATGGG
[124 nt withheld, positions 3367-3490]
C
[91 nt withheld, positions 3492-3582]
A
[49 nt withheld, positions 3584-3632]
CCTTTGACGTTGGAGTCCACGTTCTTT
[37 nt withheld, positions 3660-3696]
ACCCTATCTCGGTCTATTCTTTTGATTTATAAGGGATTTTGCCGATTTCGGCCTATTGGTTAAAAAATGA
GCTGATTTAACAAAAATTTAACGCGAATTTTAACAAAATATTAACGCTTACAATTTAGGTGGCACTTTTC
GGGGAAATGTGCGCGGAACCCCTATTTGTTTATTTTTCTAAATACATTCAAATATGTATCCGCTCATGAG
ACAATAACCCTGATAAATGCTTCAATAATATTGAAAAAGGAAGAGTATGAGTATTCAACATTTCCGTGTC
GCCCTTATTCCCTTTTTTGCGGCATTTTGCCTTCCTGTTTTTGCTCACCCAGAAACGCTGGTGAAAGTAA
AAGATGCTGAAGATCAGTTGGGTGCACGAGTGGGTTACATCGAACTGGATCTCAACAGCGGTAAGATCCT
TGAGAGTTTTCGCCCCGAAGAACGTTTTCCAATGATGAGCACTTTTAAAGTTCTGCTATGTGGCGCGGTA
TTATCCCGTATTGACGCCGGGCAAGAGCAACTCGGTCGCCGCATACACTATTCTCAGAATGACTTGGTTG
AGTACTCACCAGTCACAGAAAAGCATCTTACGGATGGCATGACAGTAAGAGAATTATGCAGTGCTGCCAT
AACCATGAGTGATAACACTGCGGCCAACTTACTTCTGACAACGATCGGAGGACCGAAGGAGCTAACCGCT
TTTTTGCACAACATGGGGGATCATGTAACTCGCCTTGATCGTTGGGAACCGGAGCTGAATGAAGCCATAC
CAAACGACGAGCGTGACACCACGATGCCTGTAGCAATGGCAACAACGTTGCGCAAACTATTAACTGGCGA
ACTACTTACTCTAGCTTCCCGGCAACAATTAATAGACTGGATGGAGGCGGATAAAGTTGCAGGACCACTT
CTGCGCTCGGCCCTTCCGGCTGGCTGGTTTATTGCTGATAAATCTGGAGCCGGTGAGCGTGGGTCTCGCG
GTATCATTGCAGCACTGGGGCCAGATGGTAAGCCCTCCCGTATCGTAGTTATCTACACGACGGGGAGTCA
GGCAACTATGGATGAACGAAATAGACAGATCGCTGAGATAGGTGCCTCACTGATTAAGCATTGGTAACTG
TCAGACCAAGTTTACTCATATATACTTTAGATTGATTTAAAACTTCATTTTTAATTTAAAAGGATCTAGG
TGAAGATCCTTTTTGATAATCTCATGACCAAAATCCCTTAACGTGAGTTTTCGTTCCACTGAGCGTCAGA
CCCCGTAGAAAAGATCAAAGGATCTTCTTGAGATCCTTTTTTTCTGCGCGTAATCTGCTGCTTGCAAACA
AAAAAACCACCGCTACCAGCGGTGGTTTGTTTGCCGGATCAAGAGCTACCAACTCTTTTTCCGAAGGTAA
CTGGCTTCAGCAGAGCGCAGATACCAAATACTGTTCTTCTAGTGTAGCCGTAGTTAGGCCACCACTTCAA
GAACTCTGTAGCACCGCCTACATACCTCGCTCTGCTAATCCTGTTACCAGTGGCTGCTGCCAGTGGCGAT
AAGTCGTGTCTTACCGGGTTGGACTCAAGACGATAGTTACCGGATAAGGCGCAGCGGTCGGGCTGAACGG
GGGGTTCGTGCACACAGCCCAGCTTGGAGCGAACGACCTACACCGAACTGAGATACCTACAGCGTGAGCT
ATGAGAAAGCGCCACGCTTCCCGAAGGGAGAAAGGCGGACAGGTATCCGGTAAGCGGCAGGGTCGGAACA
GGAGAGCGCACGAGGGAGCTTCCAGGGGGAAACGCCTGGTATCTTTATAGTCCTGTCGGGTTTCGCCACC
TCTGACTTGAGCGTCGATTTTTGTGATGCTCGTCAGGGGGGCGGAGCCTATGGAAAAACGCCAGCAACGC
GGCCTTTTTACGGTTCCTGGCCTTTTGCTGGCCTTTTGCTCACATGTTCTTTCCTGCGTTATCCCCTGAT
TCTGTGGATAACCGTATTACCGCCTTTGAGTGAGCTGATACCGCTCGCCGCAGCCGAACGACCGAGCGCA
GCGAGTCAGTGAGCGAGGAAGCGGAAGAGCGCCCAATACGCAAACCGCCTCTCCCCGCGCGTTGGCCGAT
TCATTAATGCAGCTGGCACGACAGGTTTCCCGACTGGAAAGCGGGCAGTGAGCGCAACGCAATTAATGTG
AGTTAGCTCACTCATTAGGCACCCCAGGCTTTACACTTTATGCTTCCGGCTCGTATGTTGTGTGGAATTG
TGAGCGGATAACAATTTCACACAGGAAACAGCTATGACCATGATTACGCCAAGCGCGCAATTAACCCTCA
CTAAAGGGAACAAAAGCTGGAGCTGCAAGCTTAATGTAGTCTTATGCAATACTCTTGTAGTCTTGCAACA
TGGTAACGATGAGTTAGCAACATGCCTTACAAGGAGAGAAAAAGCACCGTGCATGCCGATTGGTGGAAGT
AAGGTGGTACGATCGTGCCTTATTAGGAAGGCAACAGACGGGTCTGACATGGATTGGACGAACCACTGAA
TTGCCGCATTGCAGAGATATTGTATTTAAGTGCCTAGCTCGATACATAAACGGGTCTCTCTGGTTAGACC
AGATCTGAGCCTGGGAGCTCTCTGGCTAACTAGGGAACCCACTGCTTAAGCCTCAATAAAGCTTGCCTTG
AGTGCTTCAAGTAGTGTGTGCCCGTCTGTTGTGTGACTCTGGTAACTAGAGATCCCTCAGACCCTTTTAG
TCAGTGTGGAAAATCTCTAGCAGTGGCGCCCGAACAGGGACTTGAAAGCGAAAGGGAAACCAGAGGAGCT
CTCTCGACGCAGGACTCGGCTTGCTGAAGCGCGCACGGCAAGAGGCGAGGGGCGGCGACTGGTGAGTACG
CCAAAAATTTTGACTAGCGGAGGCTAGAAGGAGAGAGATGGGTGCGAGAGCGTCAGTATTAAGCGGGGGA
GAATTAGATCGCGATGGGAAAAAATTCGGTTAAGGCCAGGGGGAAAGAAAAAATATAAATTAAAACATAT
AGTATGGGCAAGCAGGGAGCTAGAACGATTCGCAGTTAATCCTGGCCTGTTAGAAACATCAGAAGGCTGT
AGACAAATACTGGGACAGCTACAACCATCCCTTCAGACAGGATCAGAAGAACTTAGATCATTATATAATA
CAGTAGCAACCCTCTATTGTGTGCATCAAAGGATAGAGATAAAAGACACCAAGGAAGCTTTAGACAAGAT
AGAGGAAGAGCAAAACAAAAGTAAGACCACCGCACAGCAAGCGGCCGCTGATCTTCAGACCTGGAGGAGG
AGATATGAGGGACAATTGGAGAAGTGAATTATATAAATATAAAGTAGTAAAAATTGAACCATTAGGAGTA
GCACCCACCAAGGCAAAGAGAAGAGTGGTGCAGAGAGAAAAAAGAGCAGTGGGAATAGGAGCTTTGTTCC
TTGGGTTCTTGGGAGCAGCAGGAAGCACTATGGGCGCAGCGTCAATGACGCTGACGGTACAGGCCAGACA
ATTATTGTCTGGTATAGTGCAGCAGCAGAACAATTTGCTGAGGGCTATTGAGGCGCAACAGCATCTGTTG
CAACTCACAGTCTGGGGCATCAAGCAGCTCCAGGCAAGAATCCTGGCTGTGGAAAGATACCTAAAGGATC
AACAGCTCCTGGGGATTTGGGGTTGCTCTGGAAAACTCATTTGCACCACTGCTGTGCCTTGGAATGCTAG
TTGGAGTAATAAATCTCTGGAACAGATTTGGAATCACACGACCTGGATGGAGTGGGACAGAGAAATTAAC
AATTACACAAGCTTAATACACTCCTTAATTGAAGAATCGCAAAACCAGCAAGAAAAGAATGAACAAGAAT
TATTGGAATTAGATAAATGGGCAAGTTTGTGGAATTGGTTTAACATAACAAATTGGCTGTGGTATATAAA
ATTATTCATAATGATAGTAGGAGGCTTGGTAGGTTTAAGAATAGTTTTTGCTGTACTTTCTATAGTGAAT
AGAGTTAGGCAGGGATATTCACCATTATCGTTTCAGACCCACCTCCCAACCCCGAGGGGACCCAGAGAGG
GCCTATTTCCCATGATTCCTTCATATTTGCATATACGATACAAGGCTGTTAGAGAGATAATTAGAATTAA
TTTGACTGTAAACACAAAGATATTAGTACAAAATACGTGACGTAGAAAGTAATAATTTCTTGGGTAGTTT
GCAGTTTTAAAATTATGTTTTAAAATGGACTATCATATGCTTACCGTAACTTGAAAGTATTTCGATTTCT
TGGCTTTATATATCTTGTGGAAAGGACGAAACACCGATCCTAAGAAGAAATATACAGTTTTAGAGCTAGA
AATAGCAAGTTAAAATAAGGCTAGTCCGTTATCAACTTGAAAAAGTGGCACCGAGTCGGTGCTTTTTTAA
GCTTGGCGTAACTAGATCTTGAGACAAATGGCAGTATTCATCCACAATTTTAAAAGAAAAGGGGGGATTG
GGGGGTACAGTGCAGGGGAAAGAATAGTAGACATAATAGCAACAGACATACAAACTAAAGAATTACAAAA
ACAAATTACAAAAATTCAAAATTTTCGGGTTTATTACAGGGACAGCAGAGATCCACTTTGGCGCCGGCTC
GAGGGGG
