>Addgene plasmid #76465 | PAK1 gRNA (BRDN0001147867) | depositor partial sequence | sequence record 143925 | Target Sequence
ATCCTAAGAAGAAATATACA
