>Addgene plasmid #76465 | PAK1 gRNA (BRDN0001147867) | addgene partial sequence | sequence record 185889 | hU6-F
GTAGAAAGTAATAATTTCTTGGGTAGTTTGCAGTTTTAAAATTATGTTTTAAAATGGACTATCATATGCT
TACCGTAACTTGAAAGTATTTCGATTTCTTGGCTTTATATATCTTGTGGAAAGGACGAAACACCGATCCT
AAGAAGAAATATACAGTTTTAGAGCTAGAAATAGCAAGTTAAAATAAGGCTAGTCCGTTATCAACTTGAA
AAAGTGGCACCGAGTCGGTGCTTTTTTAAGCTTGGCGTAACTAGATCTTGAGACAAATGGCAGTATTCAT
CCACAATTTTAAAAGAAAAGGGGGGATTGGGGGGTACAGTGCAGGGGAAAGAATAGTAGACATAATAGCA
ACAGACATACAAACTAAAGAATTACAAAAACAAATTACAAAAATTCAAAATTTTCGGGTTTATTACAGGG
ACAGCAGAGATCCACTTTGGCGCCGGCTCGAGGGGGCCCGGGTGCAAAGATGGATAAAGTTTTAAACAGA
GAGGAATCTTTGCAGCTAATGGACCTTCTAGGTCTTGAAAGGAGTGGGAATTGGCTCCGGTGCCCGTCAG
TGGGCAGAGC
